>Addgene plasmid #79422 | pcDNA3/hArf6(WT)-mCherry | addgene full sequence | sequence record 176231 | Addgene NGS Result
CCCCAGCAGGCAGAAGTATGCAAAGCATGCATCTCAATTAGTCAGCAACCAGGTGTGGAAAGTCCCCAGG
CTCCCCAGCAGGCAGAAGTATGCAAAGCATGCATCTCAATTAGTCAGCAACCATAGTCCCGCCCCTAACT
CCGCCCATCCCGCCCCTAACTCCGCCCAGTTCCGCCCATTCTCCGCCCCATGGCTGACTAATTTTTTTTA
TTTATGCAGAGGCCGAGGCCGCCTCTGCCTCTGAGCTATTCCAGAAGTAGTGAGGAGGCTTTTTTGGAGG
CCTAGGCTTTTGCAAAAAGCTCCCGGGAGCTTGTATATCCATTTTCGGATCTGATCAAGAGACAGGATGA
GGATCGTTTCGCATGATTGAACAAGATGGATTGCACGCAGGTTCTCCGGCCGCTTGGGTGGAGAGGCTAT
TCGGCTATGACTGGGCACAACAGACAATCGGCTGCTCTGATGCCGCCGTGTTCCGGCTGTCAGCGCAGGG
GCGCCCGGTTCTTTTTGTCAAGACCGACCTGTCCGGTGCCCTGAATGAACTGCAGGACGAGGCAGCGCGG
CTATCGTGGCTGGCCACGACGGGCGTTCCTTGCGCAGCTGTGCTCGACGTTGTCACTGAAGCGGGAAGGG
ACTGGCTGCTATTGGGCGAAGTGCCGGGGCAGGATCTCCTGTCATCTCACCTTGCTCCTGCCGAGAAAGT
ATCCATCATGGCTGATGCAATGCGGCGGCTGCATACGCTTGATCCGGCTACCTGCCCATTCGACCACCAA
GCGAAACATCGCATCGAGCGAGCACGTACTCGGATGGAAGCCGGTCTTGTCGATCAGGATGATCTGGACG
AAGAGCATCAGGGGCTCGCGCCAGCCGAACTGTTCGCCAGGCTCAAGGCGCGCATGCCCGACGGCGAGGA
TCTCGTCGTGACCCATGGCGATGCCTGCTTGCCGAATATCATGGTGGAAAATGGCCGCTTTTCTGGATTC
ATCGACTGTGGCCGGCTGGGTGTGGCGGACCGCTATCAGGACATAGCGTTGGCTACCCGTGATATTGCTG
AAGAGCTTGGCGGCGAATGGGCTGACCGCTTCCTCGTGCTTTACGGTATCGCCGCTCCCGATTCGCAGCG
CATCGCCTTCTATCGCCTTCTTGACGAGTTCTTCTGAGCGGGACTCTGGGGTTCGAAATGACCGACCAAG
CGACGCCCAACCTGCCATCACGAGATTTCGATTCCACCGCCGCCTTCTATGAAAGGTTGGGCTTCGGAAT
CGTTTTCCGGGACGCCGGCTGGATGATCCTCCAGCGCGGGGATCTCATGCTGGAGTTCTTCGCCCACCCC
AACTTGTTTATTGCAGCTTATAATGGTTACAAATAAAGCAATAGCATCACAAATTTCACAAATAAAGCAT
TTTTTTCACTGCATTCTAGTTGTGGTTTGTCCAAACTCATCAATGTATCTTATCATGTCTGTATACCGTC
GACCTCTAGCTAGAGCTTGGCGTAATCATGGTCATAGCTGTTTCCTGTGTGAAATTGTTATCCGCTCACA
ATTCCACACAACATACGAGCCGGAAGCATAAAGTGTAAAGCCTGGGGTGCCTAATGAGTGAGCTAACTCA
CATTAATTGCGTTGCGCTCACTGCCCGCTTTCCAGTCGGGAAACCTGTCGTGCCAGCTGCATTAATGAAT
CGGCCAACGCGCGGGGAGAGGCGGTTTGCGTATTGGGCGCTCTTCCGCTTCCTCGCTCACTGACTCGCTG
CGCTCGGTCGTTCGGCTGCGGCGAGCGGTATCAGCTCACTCAAAGGCGGTAATACGGTTATCCACAGAAT
CAGGGGATAACGCAGGAAAGAACATGTGAGCAAAAGGCCAGCAAAAGGCCAGGAACCGTAAAAAGGCCGC
GTTGCTGGCGTTTTTCCATAGGCTCCGCCCCCCTGACGAGCATCACAAAAATCGACGCTCAAGTCAGAGG
TGGCGAAACCCGACAGGACTATAAAGATACCAGGCGTTTCCCCCTGGAAGCTCCCTCGTGCGCTCTCCTG
TTCCGACCCTGCCGCTTACCGGATACCTGTCCGCCTTTCTCCCTTCGGGAAGCGTGGCGCTTTCTCATAG
CTCACGCTGTAGGTATCTCAGTTCGGTGTAGGTCGTTCGCTCCAAGCTGGGCTGTGTGCACGAACCCCCC
GTTCAGCCCGACCGCTGCGCCTTATCCGGTAACTATCGTCTTGAGTCCAACCCGGTAAGACACGACTTAT
CGCCACTGGCAGCAGCCACTGGTAACAGGATTAGCAGAGCGAGGTATGTAGGCGGTGCTACAGAGTTCTT
GAAGTGGTGGCCTAACTACGGCTACACTAGAAGAACAGTATTTGGTATCTGCGCTCTGCTGAAGCCAGTT
ACCTTCGGAAAAAGAGTTGGTAGCTCTTGATCCGGCAAACAAACCACCGCTGGTAGCGGTGGTTTTTTTG
TTTGCAAGCAGCAGATTACGCGCAGAAAAAAAGGATCTCAAGAAGATCCTTTGATCTTTTCTACGGGGTC
TGACGCTCAGTGGAACGAAAACTCACGTTAAGGGATTTTGGTCATGAGATTATCAAAAAGGATCTTCACC
TAGATCCTTTTAAATTAAAAATGAAGTTTTAAATCAATCTAAAGTATATATGAGTAAACTTGGTCTGACA
GTTACCAATGCTTAATCAGTGAGGCACCTATCTCAGCGATCTGTCTATTTCGTTCATCCATAGTTGCCTG
ACTCCCCGTCGTGTAGATAACTACGATACGGGAGGGCTTACCATCTGGCCCCAGTGCTGCAATGATACCG
CGAGACCCACGCTCACCGGCTCCAGATTTATCAGCAATAAACCAGCCAGCCGGAAGGGCCGAGCGCAGAA
GTGGTCCTGCAACTTTATCCGCCTCCATCCAGTCTATTAATTGTTGCCGGGAAGCTAGAGTAAGTAGTTC
GCCAGTTAATAGTTTGCGCAACGTTGTTGCCATTGCTACAGGCATCGTGGTGTCACGCTCGTCGTTTGGT
ATGGCTTCATTCAGCTCCGGTTCCCAACGATCAAGGCGAGTTACATGATCCCCCATGTTGTGCAAAAAAG
CGGTTAGCTCCTTCGGTCCTCCGATCGTTGTCAGAAGTAAGTTGGCCGCAGTGTTATCACTCATGGTTAT
GGCAGCACTGCATAATTCTCTTACTGTCATGCCATCCGTAAGATGCTTTTCTGTGACTGGTGAGTACTCA
ACCAAGTCATTCTGAGAATAGTGTATGCGGCGACCGAGTTGCTCTTGCCCGGCGTCAATACGGGATAATA
CCGCGCCACATAGCAGAACTTTAAAAGTGCTCATCATTGGAAAACGTTCTTCGGGGCGAAAACTCTCAAG
GATCTTACCGCTGTTGAGATCCAGTTCGATGTAACCCACTCGTGCACCCAACTGATCTTCAGCATCTTTT
ACTTTCACCAGCGTTTCTGGGTGAGCAAAAACAGGAAGGCAAAATGCCGCAAAAAAGGGAATAAGGGCGA
CACGGAAATGTTGAATACTCATACTCTTCCTTTTTCAATATTATTGAAGCATTTATCAGGGTTATTGTCT
CATGAGCGGATACATATTTGAATGTATTTAGAAAAATAAACAAATAGGGGTTCCGCGCACATTTCCCCGA
AAAGTGCCACCTGACGTCGACGGATCGGGAGATCTCCCGATCCCCTATGGTGCACTCTCAGTACAATCTG
CTCTGATGCCGCATAGTTAAGCCAGTATCTGCTCCCTGCTTGTGTGTTGGAGGTCGCTGAGTAGTGCGCG
AGCAAAATTTAAGCTACAACAAGGCAAGGCTTGACCGACAATTGCATGAAGAATCTGCTTAGGGTTAGGC
GTTTTGCGCTGCTTCGCGATGTACGGGCCAGATATACGCGTTGACATTGATTATTGACTAGTTATTAATA
GTAATCAATTACGGGGTCATTAGTTCATAGCCCATATATGGAGTTCCGCGTTACATAACTTACGGTAAAT
GGCCCGCCTGGCTGACCGCCCAACGACCCCCGCCCATTGACGTCAATAATGACGTATGTTCCCATAGTAA
CGCCAATAGGGACTTTCCATTGACGTCAATGGGTGGAGTATTTACGGTAAACTGCCCACTTGGCAGTACA
TCAAGTGTATCATATGCCAAGTACGCCCCCTATTGACGTCAATGACGGTAAATGGCCCGCCTGGCATTAT
GCCCAGTACATGACCTTATGGGACTTTCCTACTTGGCAGTACATCTACGTATTAGTCATCGCTATTACCA
TGGTGATGCGGTTTTGGCAGTACATCAATGGGCGTGGATAGCGGTTTGACTCACGGGGATTTCCAAGTCT
CCACCCCATTGACGTCAATGGGAGTTTGTTTTGGCACCAAAATCAACGGGACTTTCCAAAATGTCGTAAC
AACTCCGCCCCATTGACGCAAATGGGCGGTAGGCGTGTACGGTGGGAGGTCTATATAAGCAGAGCTCTCT
GGCTAACTAGAGAACCCACTGCTTACTGGCTTATCGAAATTAATACGACTCACTATAGGGAGACCCAAGC
TTGGTACCGAGCTCGGATCTGCCACCATGGGGAAGGTGCTATCCAAAATCTTCGGGAACAAGGAAATGCG
GATCCTCATGTTGGGCCTGGACGCGGCCGGCAAGACAACAATCCTGTACAAGTTGAAGCTGGGCCAGTCG
GTGACCACCATTCCCACTGTGGGTTTCAACGTGGAGACGGTGACTTACAAAAATGTCAAGTTCAACGTAT
GGGATGTGGGCGGCCAGGACAAGATCCGGCCGCTCTGGCGGCATTACTACACTGGGACCCAAGGTCTCAT
CTTCGTAGTGGACTGCGCCGACCGCGACCGCATCGATGAGGCTCGCCAGGAGCTGCACCGCATTATCAAT
GACCGGGAGATGAGGGACGCCATAATCCTCATCTTCGCCAACAAGCAGGACCTGCCCGATGCCATGAAAC
CCCACGAGATCCAGGAGAAACTGGGCCTGACCCGGATTCGGGACAGGAACTGGTATGTGCAGCCCTCCTG
TGCCACCTCAGGGGACGGACTCTATGAGGGGCTCACATGGTTAACCTCTAACTACAAATCTCTCGAGGGA
CTTAGGTCTGCCACCATGGTGAGCAAGGGCGAGGAGGATAACATGGCCATCATCAAGGAGTTCATGCGCT
TCAAGGTGCACATGGAGGGCTCCGTGAACGGCCACGAGTTCGAGATCGAGGGCGAGGGCGAGGGCCGCCC
CTACGAGGGCACCCAGACCGCCAAGCTGAAGGTGACCAAGGGTGGCCCCCTGCCCTTCGCCTGGGACATC
CTGTCCCCTCAGTTCATGTACGGCTCCAAGGCCTACGTGAAGCACCCCGCCGACATCCCCGACTACTTGA
AGCTGTCCTTCCCCGAGGGCTTCAAGTGGGAGCGCGTGATGAACTTCGAGGACGGCGGCGTGGTGACCGT
GACCCAGGACTCCTCCCTGCAGGACGGCGAGTTCATCTACAAGGTGAAGCTGCGCGGCACCAACTTCCCC
TCCGACGGCCCCGTAATGCAGAAGAAGACCATGGGCTGGGAGGCCTCCTCCGAGCGGATGTACCCCGAGG
ACGGCGCCCTGAAGGGCGAGATCAAGCAGAGGCTGAAGCTGAAGGACGGCGGCCACTACGACGCTGAGGT
CAAGACCACCTACAAGGCCAAGAAGCCCGTGCAGCTGCCCGGCGCCTACAACGTCAACATCAAGTTGGAC
ATCACCTCCCACAACGAGGACTACACCATCGTGGAACAGTACGAACGCGCCGAGGGCCGCCACTCCACCG
GCGGCATGGACGAGCTGTACAAGTAATCTAGAGGGCCCTATTCTATAGTGTCACCTAAATGCTAGAGCTC
GCTGATCAGCCTCGACTGTGCCTTCTAGTTGCCAGCCATCTGTTGTTTGCCCCTCCCCCGTGCCTTCCTT
GACCCTGGAAGGTGCCACTCCCACTGTCCTTTCCTAATAAAATGAGGAAATTGCATCGCATTGTCTGAGT
AGGTGTCATTCTATTCTGGGGGGTGGGGTGGGGCAGGACAGCAAGGGGGAGGATTGGGAAGACAATAGCA
GGCATGCTGGGGATGCGGTGGGCTCTATGGCTTCTGAGGCGGAAAGAACCAGCTGGGGCTCTAGGGGGTA
TCCCC
[124 nt withheld, positions 6166-6289]
C
[91 nt withheld, positions 6291-6381]
A
[49 nt withheld, positions 6383-6431]
CCTTTGACGTTGGAGTCCACGTTCTTT
[37 nt withheld, positions 6459-6495]
ACCCTATCTCGGTCTATTCTTTTGATTTATAAGGGATTTTGCCGATTTCGGCCTATTGGTTAAAAAATGA
GCTGATTTAACAAAAATTTAACGCGAATTAATTCTGTGGAATGTGTGTCAGTTAGGGTGTGGAAAGTCCC
CAGGCT
Features (pLannotate 1.2.2; 22 found; start..end, strand, type, name):
    363..1154    +  CDS            neo: KKA2_KLEPN - Also known as kan, nptII. Experimental evidence at protein level: Swiss-Prot protein existence level 1. Resistance to kanamycin, neomycin, paromomycin, ribostamycin, butirosin and gentamicin B. From Klebsiella pneumoniae.
   1178..1336    +  CDS            ble (fragment): BLE_KLEPN - Experimental evidence at protein level: Swiss-Prot protein existence level 1. Binding protein with a strong affinity to the bleomycin family of antibiotics. Binds to CL990; an antimitotic-antibiotic compound. From Klebsiella pneumoniae.
   1331..1452    +  polyA_signal   SV40 poly(A) signal: SV40 polyadenylation signal
   1525..1541    -  protein_bind   lac operator: The lac repressor binds to the lac operator to inhibit transcription in E. coli. This inhibition can be relieved by adding lactose or isopropyl-β-D-thiogalactopyranoside (IPTG). lac repressor encoded by lacI
   1549..1579    -  promoter       lac promoter: promoter for the E. coli lac operon
   1594..1615    -  protein_bind   CAP binding site: CAP binding activates transcription in the presence of cAMP. E. coli catabolite activator protein
   1628..1720    -  CDS            lacI (fragment): lac repressor; lacI; The lac repressor binds to the lac operator to inhibit transcription in E. coli. This inhibition can be relieved by adding lactose or isopropyl-β-D-thiogalactopyranoside (IPTG).
   1903..2491    -  rep_origin     ori: high-copy-number ColE1/pMB1/pBR322/pUC origin of replication
   2662..3522    -  CDS            AmpR: β-lactamase; bla; confers resistance to ampicillin, carbenicillin, and related antibiotics
   3523..3627    -  promoter       AmpR promoter: bla
   3686..3738    -  misc_feature   bom (fragment): basis of mobility region from pBR322
   3893..4272    +  enhancer       CMV enhancer: human cytomegalovirus immediate early enhancer
   4273..4476    +  promoter       CMV promoter: human cytomegalovirus (CMV) immediate early promoter
   4472..4505    +  LTR            5' LTR (truncated) (fragment): truncated 5' long terminal repeat (LTR) from HIV-1
   4521..4539    +  promoter       T7 promoter: promoter for bacteriophage T7 RNA polymerase
   4577..5101    +  CDS            ARF6: ARF6_HUMAN - Experimental evidence at protein level: Swiss-Prot protein existence level 1. (Microbial infection) Functions as an allosteric activator of the cholera toxin catalytic subunit, an ADP-ribosyltransferase. From Homo sapiens (Human).
   5126..5833    +  CDS            mCherry: mCherry is a basic (constitutively fluorescent) red fluorescent protein published in 2004, derived from Discosoma sp.. It is reported to be a very rapidly-maturing monomer with low acid sensitivity.
   5852..5870    -  promoter       SP6 promoter: promoter for bacteriophage SP6 RNA polymerase
   5896..6120    +  polyA_signal   bGH poly(A) signal: bovine growth hormone polyadenylation signal
   6124..6145    +  promoter       SV40 promoter (fragment): SV40 enhancer and early promoter
   6166..6594    +  rep_origin     f1 ori (sequence partly withheld): f1 bacteriophage origin of replication; arrow indicates direction of (+) strand synthesis
   6608..296     +  promoter       SV40 promoter (across the origin): SV40 enhancer and early promoter
