[The description below was written by a language model from this plasmid's Addgene catalogue record and pLannotate feature annotations shown in this document.]
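Description:
pcDNA3/hArf6(WT)-mCherry is a mammalian expression plasmid of about 6.6 kb built on the Invitrogen pcDNA3 backbone. It carries wild-type human ARF6, a small GTPase of the ADP-ribosylation factor family, fused at its C terminus to the monomeric red fluorescent protein mCherry. The fusion is transcribed from the human cytomegalovirus immediate-early enhancer and promoter and terminated by the bovine growth hormone polyadenylation signal, an arrangement that gives strong constitutive expression in transfected mammalian cells. T7 and SP6 phage promoters flank the insert, as is standard for pcDNA3, and can serve for in vitro transcription or as sequencing primer sites. The automated annotation also calls a short HIV-1 LTR fragment just downstream of the CMV promoter. At only about 30 bases, this is most likely a sequence-similarity hit rather than a functional viral element.

In E. coli the plasmid replicates from a high-copy ColE1/pUC-type origin and is selected with ampicillin through the β-lactamase gene. An f1 origin is also present, allowing single-stranded DNA production. For mammalian selection, an SV40 early promoter drives the neomycin phosphotransferase gene, followed by an SV40 polyadenylation signal, so stable transfectants can be selected with G418. The small ble, lacI and lac promoter/operator fragments in the feature table appear to be backbone remnants with no evident role in the design.

The construct is intended for expressing and visualising Arf6 in living or fixed mammalian cells by red fluorescence. The associated publication concerns formation of the Arf6–MKLP1 complex at the Flemming body during cytokinesis, which points to use in localisation studies.
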