Addgene plasmid #79422: pcDNA3/hArf6(WT)-mCherry
Purpose: Expresses C-terminally mCherry-tagged Arf6(WT) in mammalian cells
Depositing lab: Kazuhisa Nakayama. Depositing organization: Kyoto University, Graduate School of Pharmaceutical Sciences. Publication: Structural basis for Arf6-MKLP1 complex formation on the Flemming body responsible for cytokinesis. Makyio H, Ohgi M, Takei T, Takahashi S, Takatsu H, Katoh Y, Hanai A, Ueda T, Kanaho Y, Xie Y, Shin HW, Kamikubo H, Kataoka M, Kawasaki M, Kato R, Wakatsuki S, Nakayama K. EMBO J. 2012 May 30;31(11):2590-603. doi: 10.1038/emboj.2012.89. Epub 2012 Apr 20. PubMed 22522702.
Backbone
  Vector backbone: pcDNA3
  Backbone manufacturer: Invitrogen
  Vector type: Mammalian Expression
  Selectable markers: Neomycin (select with G418)
Growth in bacteria
  Bacterial resistance: Ampicillin, 100 μg/mL
  Growth temperature: 37°C
  Growth strain: DH5alpha
  Copy number: Unknown
Gene/Insert
  Gene/Insert name: Arf6
  Species: H. sapiens (human)
  Entrez Gene: ARF6
  Tag / fusion protein: mCherry (C terminal on backbone)
Terms and licenses: Academic/Nonprofit Terms; Industry Terms: Not Available to Industry
How to cite: pcDNA3/hArf6(WT)-mCherry was a gift from Kazuhisa Nakayama (Addgene plasmid # 79422 ; http://n2t.net/addgene:79422 ; RRID:Addgene_79422)
